>Addgene plasmid #68460 | AAVS1-Neo-CAG-Flpe-ERT2 | addgene full sequence | sequence record 147885 | Addgene NGS Result
CTAGTCCTGCAGGTTTAAACGAATTCGCCCTTTGCTTTCTCTGACCAGCATTCTCTCCCCTGGGCCTGTG
CCGCTTTCTGTCTGCAGCTTGTGGCCTGGGTCACCTCTACGGCTGGCCCAGATCCTTCCCTGCCGCCTCC
TTCAGGTTCCGTCTTCCTCCACTCCCTCTTCCCCTTGCTCTCTGCTGTGTTGCTGCCCAAGGATGCTCTT
TCCGGAGCACTTCCTTCTCGGCGCTGCACCACGTGATGTCCTCTGAGCGGATCCTCCCCGTGTCTGGGTC
CTCTCCGGGCATCTCTCCTCCCTCACCCAACCCCATGCCGTCTTCACTCGCTGGGTTCCCTTTTCCTTCT
CCTTCTGGGGCCTGTGCCATCTCTCGTTTCTTAGGATGGCCTTCTCCGACGGATGTCTCCCTTGCGTCCC
GCCTCCCCTTCTTGTAGGCCTGCATCATCACCGTTTTTCTGGACAACCCCAAAGTACCCCGTCTCCCTGG
CTTTAGCCACCTCTCCATCCTCTTGCTTTCTTTGCCTGGACACCCCGTTCTCCTGTGGATTCGGGTCACC
TCTCACTCCTTTCATTTGGGCAGCTCCCCTACCCCCCTTACCTCTCTAGTCTGTGCTAGCTCTTCCAGCC
CCCTGTCATGGCATCTTCCAGGGGTCCGAGAGCTCAGCTAGTCTTCTTCCTCCAACCCGGGCCCCTATGT
CCACTTCAGGACAGCATGTTTGCTGCCTCCAGGGATCCTGTGTCCCCGAGCTGGGACCACCTTATATTCC
CAGGGCCGGTTAATGTGGCTCTGGTTCTGGGTACTTTTATCTGTCCCCTCCACCCCACAGTGGGGCAAGC
TTCTGACCTCTTCTCTTCCTCCCACAGGGCCTCGAGAGATCTGGCAGCGGAGAGGGCAGAGGAAGTCTTC
TAACATGCGGTGACGTGGAGGAGAATCCCGGCCCTAGGATGGGATCGGCCATTGAACAAGATGGATTGCA
CGCAGGTTCTCCGGCCGCTTGGGTGGAGAGGCTATTCGGCTATGACTGGGCACAACAGACAATCGGCTGC
TCTGATGCCGCCGTGTTCCGGCTGTCAGCGCAGGGGCGCCCGGTTCTTTTTGTCAAGACCGACCTGTCCG
GTGCCCTGAATGAACTGCAGGACGAGGCAGCGCGGCTATCGTGGCTGGCCACGACGGGCGTTCCTTGCGC
AGCTGTGCTCGACGTTGTCACTGAAGCGGGAAGGGACTGGCTGCTATTGGGCGAAGTGCCGGGGCAGGAT
CTCCTGTCATCTCACCTTGCTCCTGCCGAGAAAGTATCCATCATGGCTGATGCAATGCGGCGGCTGCATA
CGCTTGATCCGGCTACCTGCCCATTCGACCACCAAGCGAAACATCGCATCGAGCGAGCACGTACTCGGAT
GGAAGCCGGTCTTGTCGATCAGGATGATCTGGACGAAGAGCATCAGGGGCTCGCGCCAGCCGAACTGTTC
GCCAGGCTCAAGGCGCGCATGCCCGACGGCGATGATCTCGTCGTGACCCATGGCGATGCCTGCTTGCCGA
ATATCATGGTGGAAAATGGCCGCTTTTCTGGATTCATCGACTGTGGCCGGCTGGGTGTGGCGGACCGCTA
TCAGGACATAGCGTTGGCTACCCGTGATATTGCTGAAGAGCTTGGCGGCGAATGGGCTGACCGCTTCCTC
GTGCTTTACGGTATCGCCGCTCCCGATTCGCAGCGCATCGCCTTCTATCGCCTTCTTGACGAGTTCTTCT
GAGGGGATCAATTCTCTAGAGCTCGCTGATCAGCCTCGACTGTGCCTTCTAGTTGCCAGCCATCTGTTGT
TTGCCCCTCCCCCGTGCCTTCCTTGACCCTGGAAGGTGCCACTCCCACTGTCCTTTCCTAATAAAATGAG
GAAATTGCATCGCATTGTCTGAGTAGGTGTCATTCTATTCTGGGGGGTGGGGTGGGGCAGGACAGCAAGG
GGGAGGATTGGGAAGACAATAGCAGGCATGCTGGGGATGCGGTGGGCTCTATGGCTTCTGAGGCGGAAAG
AACCAGCTGGGGCTCGACTAGAGCTTGCGGAACCCTTAATGGTACCGTCTCGACATTGATTATTGACTAG
TTATTAATAGTAATCAATTACGGGGTCATTAGTTCATAGCCCATATATGGAGTTCCGCGTTACATAACTT
ACGGTAAATGGCCCGCCTGGCTGACCGCCCAACGACCCCCGCCCATTGACGTCAATAATGACGTATGTTC
CCATAGTAACGCCAATAGGGACTTTCCATTGACGTCAATGGGTGGAGTATTTACGGTAAACTGCCCACTT
GGCAGTACATCAAGTGTATCATATGCCAAGTACGCCCCCTATTGACGTCAATGACGGTAAATGGCCCGCC
TGGCATTATGCCCAGTACATGACCTTATGGGACTTTCCTACTTGGCAGTACATCTACGTATTAGTCATCG
CTATTACCATGGTCGAGGTGAGCCCCACGTTCTGCTTCACTCTCCCCATCTCCCCCCCCTCCCCACCCCC
AATTTTGTATTTATTTATTTTTTAATTATTTTGTGCAGCGATGGGGGCGGGGGGGGGGGGGGGGCGCGCG
CCAGGCGGGGCGGGGCGGGGCGAGGGGCGGGGCGGGGCGAGGCGGAGAGGTGCGGCGGCAGCCAATCAGA
GCGGCGCGCTCCGAAAGTTTCCTTTTATGGCGAGGCGGCGGCGGCGGCGGCCCTATAAAAAGCGAAGCGC
GCGGCGGGCGGGAGTCGCTGCGCGCTGCCTTCGCCCCGTGCCCCGCTCCGCCGCCGCCTCGCGCCGCCCG
CCCCGGCTCTGACTGACCGCGTTACTCCCACAGGTGAGCGGGCGGGACGGCCCTTCTCCTCCGGGCTGTA
ATTAGCGCTTGGTTTAATGACGGCTTGTTTCTTTTCTGTGGCTGCGTGAAAGCCTTGAGGGGCTCCGGGA
GGGCCCTTTGTGCGGGGGGAGCGGCTCGGGGGGTGCGTGCGTGTGTGTGTGCGTGGGGAGCGCCGCGTGC
GGCTCCGCGCTGCCCGGCGGCTGTGAGCGCTGCGGGCGCGGCGCGGGGCTTTGTGCGCTCCGCAGTGTGC
GCGAGGGGAGCGCGGCCGGGGGCGGTGCCCCGCGGTGCGGGGGGGGCTGCGAGGGGAACAAAGGCTGCGT
GCGGGGTGTGTGCGTGGGGGGGTGAGCAGGGGGTGTGGGCGCGTCGGTCGGGCTGCAACCCCCCCTGCAC
CCCCCTCCCCGAGTTGCTGAGCACGGCCCGGCTTCGGGTGCGGGGCTCCGTACGGGGCGTGGCGCGGGGC
TCGCCGTGCCGGGCGGGGGGTGGCGGCAGGTGGGGGTGCCGGGCGGGGCGGGGCCGCCTCGGGCCGGGGA
GGGCTCGGGGGAGGGGCGCGGCGGCCCCCGGAGCGCCGGCGGCTGTCGAGGCGCGGCGAGCCGCAGCCAT
TGCCTTTTATGGTAATCGTGCGAGAGGGCGCAGGGACTTCCTTTGTCCCAAATCTGTGCGGAGCCGAAAT
CTGGGAGGCGCCGCCGCACCCCCTCTAGCGGGCGCGGGGCGAAGCGGTGCGGCGCCGGCAGGAAGGAAAT
GGGCGGGGAGGGCCTTCGTGCGTCGCCGCGCCGCCGTCCCCTTCTCCCTCTCCAGCCTCGGGGCTGTCCG
CGGGGGGACGGCTGCCTTCGGGGGGGACGGGGCAGGGCGGGGTTCGGCTTCTGGCGTGTGACCGGCGGCT
CTAGAGCCTCTGCTAACCATGTTCATGCCTTCTTCTTTTTCCTACAGCTCCTGGGCAACGTGCTGGTTAT
TGTGCTGTCTCATCATTTTGGCAAAGAATTCGTCGACGCCGCCACCATGGCTATGAGCCAGTTCGACATC
CTGTGCAAGACCCCCCCCAAGGTGCTGGTGCGGCAGTTCGTGGAGAGATTCGAGAGGCCCAGCGGCGAGA
AGATCGCCAGCTGTGCCGCCGAGCTGACCTACCTGTGCTGGATGATCACCCACAACGGCACCGCCATCAA
GAGGGCCACCTTCATGAGCTACAACACCATCATCAGCAACAGCCTGAGCTTCGACATCGTGAACAAGAGC
CTGCAGTTCAAGTACAAGACCCAGAAGGCCACCATCCTGGAGGCCAGCCTGAAGAAGCTGATCCCCGCCT
GGGAGTTCACCATCATCCCTTACAACGGCCAGAAGCACCAGAGCGACATCACCGACATCGTGTCCAGCCT
GCAGCTGCAGTTCGAGAGCAGCGAGGAGGCCGACAAGGGCAACAGCCACAGCAAGAAGATGCTGAAGGCC
CTGCTGTCCGAGGGCGAGAGCATCTGGGAGATCACCGAGAAGATCCTGAACAGCTTCGAGTACACCAGCA
GGTTCACCAAGACCAAGACCCTGTACCAGTTCCTGTTCCTGGCCACATTCATCAACTGCGGCAGGTTCAG
CGACATCAAGAACGTGGACCCCAAGAGCTTCAAGCTGGTGCAGAACAAGTACCTGGGCGTGATCATTCAG
TGCCTGGTGACCGAGACCAAGACAAGCGTGTCCAGGCACATCTACTTTTTCAGCGCCAGAGGCAGGATCG
ACCCCCTGGTGTACCTGGACGAGTTCCTGAGGAACAGCGAGCCCGTGCTGAAGAGAGTGAACAGGACCGG
CAACAGCAGCAGCAACAAGCAGGAGTACCAGCTGCTGAAGGACAACCTGGTGCGCAGCTACAACAAGGCC
CTGAAGAAGAACGCCCCCTACCCCATCTTCGCTATCAAGAACGGCCCTAAGAGCCACATCGGCAGGCACC
TGATGACCAGCTTTCTGAGCATGAAGGGCCTGACCGAGCTGACAAACGTGGTGGGCAACTGGAGCGACAA
GAGGGCCTCCGCCGTGGCCAGGACCACCTACACCCACCAGATCACCGCCATCCCCGACCACTACTTCGCC
CTGGTGTCCAGGTACTACGCCTACGACCCCATCAGCAAGGAGATGATCGCCCTGAAGGACGAGACCAACC
CCATCGAGGAGTGGCAGCACATCGAGCAGCTGAAGGGCAGCGCCGAGGGCAGCATCAGATACCCCGCCTG
GAACGGCATCATCAGCCAGGAGGTGCTGGACTACCTGAGCAGCTACATCAACAGGCGGATCACCGGTTGC
GTACGCGGATCCTCTGCTGGAGACATGAGAGCTGCCAACCTTTGGCCAAGCCCGCTCATGATCAAACGCT
CTAAGAAGAACAGCCTGGCCTTGTCCCTGACGGCCGACCAGATGGTCAGTGCCTTGTTGGATGCTGAGCC
CCCCATACTCTATTCCGAGTATGATCCTACCAGACCCTTCAGTGAAGCTTCGATGATGGGCTTACTGACC
AACCTGGCAGACAGGGAGCTGGTTCACATGATCAACTGGGCGAAGAGGGTGCCAGGCTTTGTGGATTTGA
CCCTCCATGATCAGGTCCACCTTCTAGAATGTGCCTGGCTAGAGATCCTGATGATTGGTCTCGTCTGGCG
CTCCATGGAGCACCCAGTGAAGCTACTGTTTGCTCCTAACTTGCTCTTGGACAGGAACCAGGGAAAATGT
GTAGAGGGCATGGTGGAGATCTTCGACATGCTGCTGGCTACATCATCTCGGTTCCGCATGATGAATCTGC
AGGGAGAGGAGTTTGTGTGCCTCAAATCTATTATTTTGCTTAATTCTGGAGTGTACACATTTCTGTCCAG
CACCCTGAAGTCTCTGGAAGAGAAGGACCATATCCACCGAGTCCTGGACAAGATCACAGACACTTTGATC
CACCTGATGGCCAAGGCAGGCCTGACCCTGCAGCAGCAGCACCAGCGGCTGGCCCAGCTCCTCCTCATCC
TCTCCCACATCAGGCACATGAGTAACAAAGGCATGGAGCATCTGTACAGCATGAAGTGCAAGAACGTGGT
GCCCCTCTATGACCTGCTGCTGGAGGCGGCGGACGCCCACCGCCTACATGCGCCCACTAGCCGTGGAGGG
GCATCCGTGGAGGAGACGGACCAAAGCCACTTGGCCACTGCGGGCTCTACTTCATCGCATTCCTTGCAAA
AGTATTACATCACGGGGGAGGCAGAGGGTTTCCCTGCCACAGCTTGATAGACGCGTGAATTCGATATCAA
GCTTATCGATAATCAACCTCTGGATTACAAAATTTGTGAAAGATTGACTGGTATTCTTAACTATGTTGCT
CCTTTTACGCTATGTGGATACGCTGCTTTAATGCCTTTGTATCATGCTATTGCTTCCCGTATGGCTTTCA
TTTTCTCCTCCTTGTATAAATCCTGGTTGCTGTCTCTTTATGAGGAGTTGTGGCCCGTTGTCAGGCAACG
TGGCGTGGTGTGCACTGTGTTTGCTGACGCAACCCCCACTGGTTGGGGCATTGCCACCACCTGTCAGCTC
CTTTCCGGGACTTTCGCTTTCCCCCTCCCTATTGCCACGGCGGAACTCATCGCCGCCTGCCTTGCCCGCT
GCTGGACAGGGGCTCGGCTGTTGGGCACTGACAATTCCGTGGTGTTGTCGGGGAAATCATCGTCCTTTCC
TTGGCTGCTCGCCTATGTTGCCACCTGGATTCTGCGCGGGACGTCCTTCTGCTACGTCCCTTCGGCCCTC
AATCCAGCGGACCTTCCTTCCCGCGGCCTGCTGCCGGCTCTGCGGCCTCTTCCGCGTCTTCGCCTTCGCC
CTCAGACGAGTCGGATCTCCCTTTGGGCCGCCTCCCCGCATCGATACCGAGCGCTGCTCGAGAGATCTAC
GGGTGGCATCCCTGTGACCCCTCCCCAGTGCCTCTCCTGGCCCTGGAAGTTGCCACTCCAGTGCCCACCA
GCCTTGTCCTAATAAAATTAAGTTGCATCATTTTGTCTGACTAGGTGTCCTTCTATAATATTATGGGGTG
GAGGGGGGTGGTATGGAGCAAGGGGCAAGTTGGGAAGACAACCTGTAGGGCCTGCGGGGTCTATTGGGAA
CCAAGCTGGAGTGCAGTGGCACAATCTTGGCTCACTGCAATCTCCGCCTCCTGGGTTCAAGCGATTCTCC
TGCCTCAGCCTCCCGAGTTGTTGGGATTCCAGGCATGCATGACCAGGCTCAGCTAATTTTTGTTTTTTTG
GTAGAGACGGGGTTTCACCATATTGGCCAGGCTGGTCTCCAACTCCTAATCTCAGGTGATCTACCCACCT
TGGCCTCCCAAATTGCTGGGATTACAGGCGTGAACCACTGCTCCCTTCCCTGTCCTTCTGATTTTGTAGG
TAACCAGGCGCGTGAATTCACTCCTCAGGTGCAGGCTGCCTATCAGAAGGTGGTGGCTGGTGTGGCCAAT
GCCCTGGCTCACAAATACCACTGAGATCTTTTTCCCTCTGCCAAAAATTATGGGGACATCATGAAGCCCC
TTGAGCATCTGACTTCTGGCTAATAAAGGAAATTTATTTTCATTGCAATAGTGTGTTGGAATTTTTTGTG
TCTCTCACTCGGAAGGACATATGGGAGGGCAAATCATTTAAAACATCAGAATGAGTATTTGGTTTAGAGT
TTGGCAACATATGCCCATATGCTGGCTGCCATGAACAAAGGTTGGCTATAAAGAGGTCATCAGTATATGA
AACAGCCCCCTGCTGTCCATTCCTTATTCCATAGAAAAGCCTTGACTTGAGGTTAGATTTTTTTTATATT
TTGTTTTGTGTTATTTTTTTCTTTAACATCCCTAAAATTTTCCTTACATGTTTTACTAGCCAGATTTTTC
CTCCTCTCCTGACTACTCCCAGTCATAGCTGTCCCTCTTCTCTTATGGAGATCCCTCGACCTGCAGCCCA
AGCTTGGCGTAATCATGGTCATAGCTGTTTCCTGTGTGAAATTGTTATCCGCTCACAATTCCACACAACA
TACGAGCCGGAAGCATAAAGTGTAAAGCCTGGGGTGCCTAATGAGTGAGCTAACTCACATTAATTGCGTT
GCGCTCACTGCCCGCTTTCCAGTCGGGAAACCTGTCGTGCCAGCGGATCGACAGTACTAAGCTTTACTAG
GGACAGGATTGGTGACAGAAAAGCCCCATCCTTAGGCCTCCTCCTTCCTAGTCTCCTGATATTGGGTCTA
ACCCCCACCTCCTGTTAGGCAGATTCCTTATCTGGTGACACACCCCCATTTCCTGGAGCCATCTCTCTCC
TTGCCAGAACCTCTAAGGTTTGCTTACGATGGAGCCAGAGAGGATCCTGGGAGGGAGAGCTTGGCAGGGG
GTGGGAGGGAAGGGGGGGATGCGTGACCTGCCCGGTTCTCAGTGGCCACCCTGCGCTACCCTCTCCCAGA
ACCTGAGCTGCTCTGACGCGGCTGTCTGGTGCGTTTCACTGATCCTGGTGCTGCAGCTTCCTTACACTTC
CCAAGAGGAGAAGCAGTTTGGAAAAACAAAATCAGAATAAGTTGGTCCTGAGTTCTAACTTTGGCTCTTC
ACCTTTCTAGTCCCCAATTTATATTGTTCCTCCGTGCGTCAGTTTTACCTGTGAGATAAGGCCAGTAGCC
AGCCCCGTCCTGGCAGGGCTGTGGTGAGGAGGGGGGTGTCCGTGTGGAAAACTCCCTTTGTGAGAATGGT
GCGTCCTAGGTGTTCACCAGGTCGTGGCCGCCTCTACTCCCTTTCTCTTTCTCCATCCTTCTTTCCTTAA
AGAGTCCCCAGTGCTATCTGGGACATATTCCTCCGCCCAGAGCAGGGTCCCGCTTCCCTAAGGCCCTGCT
CTGGGCTTCTGGGTTTGAGTCCTTGGCAAGCCCAGGAGAGGCGCTCAGGCTTCCCTGTCCCCCTTCCTCG
TCCACCATCTCATGCCCCTGGCTCTCCTGCCCCTTCCCTACAGGGGTTCCTGGCTCTGCTCTAAGGGCGA
ATTCGCGGCCGCTAAATTCAATTCGCCCTATAGTGAGTCGTATTACAATTCACTGGCCGTCGTTTTACAA
CGTCGTGACTGGGAAAACCCTGGCGTTACCCAACTTAATCGCCTTGCAGCACATCCCCCTTTCGCCAGCT
GGCGTAATAGCGAAGAGGCCCGCACCGATCGCCCTTCCCAACAGTTGCGCAGCCTATACGTACGGCAGTT
TAAGGTTTACACCTATAAAAGAGAGAGCCGTTATCGTCTGTTTGTGGATGTACAGAGTGATATTATTGAC
ACGCCGGGGCGACGGATGGTGATCCCCCTGGCCAGTGCACGTCTGCTGTCAGATAAAGTCTCCCGTGAAC
TTTACCCGGTGGTGCATATCGGGGATGAAAGCTGGCGCATGATGACCACCGATATGGCCAGTGTGCCGGT
CTCCGTTATCGGGGAAGAAGTGGCTGATCTCAGCCACCGCGAAAATGACATCAAAAACGCCATTAACCTG
ATGTTCTGGGGAATATAAATGTCAGGCATGAGATTATCAAAAAGGATCTTCACCTAGATCCTTTTCACGT
AGAAAGCCAGTCCGCAGAAACGGTGCTGACCCCGGATGAATGTCAGCTACTGGGCTATCTGGACAAGGGA
AAACGCAAGCGCAAAGAGAAAGCAGGTAGCTTGCAGTGGGCTTACATGGCGATAGCTAGACTGGGCGGTT
TTATGGACAGCAAGCGAACCGGAATTGCCAGCTGGGGCGCCCTCTGGTAAGGTTGGGAAGCCCTGCAAAG
TAAACTGGATGGCTTTCTTGCCGCCAAGGATCTGATGGCGCAGGGGATCAAGCTCTGATCAAGAGACAGG
ATGAGGATCGTTTCGCATGATTGAACAAGATGGATTGCACGCAGGTTCTCCGGCCGCTTGGGTGGAGAGG
CTATTCGGCTATGACTGGGCACAACAGACAATCGGCTGCTCTGATGCCGCCGTGTTCCGGCTGTCAGCGC
AGGGGCGCCCGGTTCTTTTTGTCAAGACCGACCTGTCCGGTGCCCTGAATGAACTGCAAGACGAGGCAGC
GCGGCTATCGTGGCTGGCCACGACGGGCGTTCCTTGCGCAGCTGTGCTCGACGTTGTCACTGAAGCGGGA
AGGGACTGGCTGCTATTGGGCGAAGTGCCGGGGCAGGATCTCCTGTCATCTCACCTTGCTCCTGCCGAGA
AAGTATCCATCATGGCTGATGCAATGCGGCGGCTGCATACGCTTGATCCGGCTACCTGCCCATTCGACCA
CCAAGCGAAACATCGCATCGAGCGAGCACGTACTCGGATGGAAGCCGGTCTTGTCGATCAGGATGATCTG
GACGAAGAGCATCAGGGGCTCGCGCCAGCCGAACTGTTCGCCAGGCTCAAGGCGAGCATGCCCGACGGCG
AGGATCTCGTCGTGACCCATGCATGGCGATGCCTGCTTGCCGAATATCATGGTGGAAAATGGCCGCTTTT
CTGGATTCATCGACTGTGGCCGGCTGGGTGTGGCGGACCGCTATCAGGACATAGCGTTGGCTACCCGTGA
TATTGCTGAAGAGCTTGGCGGCGAATGGGCTGACCGCTTCCTCGTGCTTTACGGTATCGCCGCTCCCGAT
TCGCAGCGCATCGCCTTCTATCGCCTTCTTGACGAGTTCTTCTGAATTATTAACGCTTACAATTTCCTGA
TGCGGTATTTTCTCCTTACGCATCTGTGCGGTATTTCACACCGCATCAGGTGGCACTTTTCGGGGAAATG
TGCGCGGAACCCCTATTTGTTTATTTTTCTAAATACATTCAAATATGTATCCGCTCATGAGATTATCAAA
AAGGATCTTCACCTAGATCCTTTTAAATTAAAAATGAAGTTTTAAATCAATCTAAAGTATATATGAGTAA
ACTTGGTCTGACAGTTACCAATGCTTAATCAGTGAGGCACCTATCTCAGCGATCTGTCTATTTCGTTCAT
CCATAGTTGCCTGACTCCCCGTCGTGTAGATAACTACGATACGGGAGGGCTTACCATCTGGCCCCAGTGC
TGCAATGATACCGCGAGACCCACGCTCACCGGCTCCAGATTTATCAGCAATAAACCAGCCAGCCGGAAGG
GCCGAGCGCAGAAGTGGTCCTGCAACTTTATCCGCCTCCATCCAGTCTATTAATTGTTGCCGGGAAGCTA
GAGTAAGTAGTTCGCCAGTTAATAGTTTGCGCAACGTTGTTGCCATTGCTACAGGCATCGTGGTGTCACG
CTCGTCGTTTGGTATGGCTTCATTCAGCTCCGGTTCCCAACGATCAAGGCGAGTTACATGATCCCCCATG
TTGTGCAAAAAAGCGGTTAGCTCCTTCGGTCCTCCGATCGTTGTCAGAAGTAAGTTGGCCGCAGTGTTAT
CACTCATGGTTATGGCAGCACTGCATAATTCTCTTACTGTCATGCCATCCGTAAGATGCTTTTCTGTGAC
TGGTGAATACTCAACCAAGTCATTCTGAGAATAGTGTATGCGGCGACCGAGTTGCTCTTGCCCGGCGTCA
ATACGGGATAATACCGCGCCACATAGCAGAACTTTAAAAGTGCTCATCATTGGAAAACGTTCTTCGGGGC
GAAAACTCTCAAGGATCTTACCGCTGTTGAGATCCAGTTCGATGTAACCCACTCGTGCACCCAACTGATC
TTCAGCATCTTTTACTTTCACCAGCGTTTCTGGGTGAGCAAAAACAGGAAGGCAAAATGCCGCAAAAAAG
GGAATAAGGGCGACACGGAAATGTTGAATACTCATACTCTTCCTTTTTCAATATTATTGAAGCATTTATC
AGGGTTATTGTCTCATGACCAAAATCCCTTAACGTGAGTTTTCGTTCCACTGAGCGTCAGACCCCGTAGA
AAAGATCAAAGGATCTTCTTGAGATCCTTTTTTTCTGCGCGTAATCTGCTGCTTGCAAACAAAAAAACCA
CCGCTACCAGCGGTGGTTTGTTTGCCGGATCAAGAGCTACCAACTCTTTTTCCGAAGGTAACTGGCTTCA
GCAGAGCGCAGATACCAAATACTGTTCTTCTAGTGTAGCCGTAGTTAGGCCACCACTTCAAGAACTCTGT
AGCACCGCCTACATACCTCGCTCTGCTAATCCTGTTACCAGTGGCTGCTGCCAGTGGCGATAAGTCGTGT
CTTACCGGGTTGGACTCAAGACGATAGTTACCGGATAAGGCGCAGCGGTCGGGCTGAACGGGGGGTTCGT
GCACACAGCCCAGCTTGGAGCGAACGACCTACACCGAACTGAGATACCTACAGCGTGAGCTATGAGAAAG
CGCCACGCTTCCCGAAGGGAGAAAGGCGGACAGGTATCCGGTAAGCGGCAGGGTCGGAACAGGAGAGCGC
ACGAGGGAGCTTCCAGGGGGAAACGCCTGGTATCTTTATAGTCCTGTCGGGTTTCGCCACCTCTGACTTG
AGCGTCGATTTTTGTGATGCTCGTCAGGGGGGCGGAGCCTATGGAAAAACGCCAGCAACGCGGCCTTTTT
ACGGTTCCTGGCCTTTTGCTGGCCTTTTGCTCACATGTTCTTTCCTGCGTTATCCCCTGATTCTGTGGAT
AACCGTATTACCGCCTTTGAGTGAGCTGATACCGCTCGCCGCAGCCGAACGACCGAGCGCAGCGAGTCAG
TGAGCGAGGAAGCGGAAGAGCGCCCAATACGCAAACCGCCTCTCCCCGCGCGTTGGCCGATTCATTAATG
CAGCTGGCACGACAGGTTTCCCGACTGGAAAGCGGGCAGTGAGCGCAACGCAATTAATGTGAGTTAGCTC
ACTCATTAGGCACCCCAGGCTTTACACTTTATGCTTCCGGCTCGTATGTTGTGTGGAATTGTGAGCGGAT
AACAATTTCACACAGGAAACAGCTATGACCATGATTACGCCAAGCTCAGAATTAACCCTCACTAAAGGGA
CTAG
Features (pLannotate 1.2.2; 35 found; start..end, strand, type, name):
     33..836     +  misc_feature   HA-L: left homology arm from the adeno-associated virus integration site (AAVS1) within intron 1 of the human PPP1R12C gene
    843..868     +  misc_feature   SA: splice acceptor site
    949..1752    +  CDS            NeoR/KanR: aminoglycoside phosphotransferase from Tn5; aph(3')-II (or nptII); confers resistance to neomycin, kanamycin, and G418 (Geneticin®)
   1790..2014    +  polyA_signal   bGH poly(A) signal: bovine growth hormone polyadenylation signal
   2018..2039    +  promoter       SV40 promoter (fragment): SV40 enhancer and early promoter
   2082..2461    +  enhancer       CMV enhancer: human cytomegalovirus immediate early enhancer
   2463..2740    +  promoter       chicken β-actin promoter: No description available
   2741..3757    +  intron         chimeric intron: chimera between introns from chicken β-actin and rabbit β-globin
   3833..5101    +  CDS            FLPo: nuclear-targeted site-specific recombinase FLPo is a mouse codon-optimized fusion between the SV40 nuclear localization signal and a thermostable version of the Saccharomyces cerevisiae site-specific recombinase FLP. Recombination occurs at FRT sequences.
   5126..6061    +  CDS            ERT2: mutated ligand-binding domain of the human estrogen receptor (Feil et al., 1997)
   6077..6101    +  misc_feature   MCS (fragment): pBluescript multiple cloning site
   6101..6689    +  misc_feature   WPRE: woodchuck hepatitis virus posttranscriptional regulatory element
   6721..7197    +  polyA_signal   hGH poly(A) signal: human growth hormone polyadenylation signal
   7221..7301    +  CDS            HBB (fragment): HBB_PONPY - Experimental evidence at transcript level: Swiss-Prot protein existence level 2. Involved in oxygen transport from the lung to the various peripheral tissues. From Pongo pygmaeus (Bornean orangutan).
   7372..7427    +  polyA_signal   β-globin poly(A) signal: rabbit β-globin polyadenylation signal (Gil and Proudfoot, 1987)
   7810..7832    -  protein_bind   lac operator (fragment): The lac repressor binds to the lac operator to inhibit transcription in E. coli. This inhibition can be relieved by adding lactose or isopropyl-β-D-thiogalactopyranoside (IPTG). lac repressor encoded by lacI
   7836..7866    -  promoter       lac promoter: promoter for the E. coli lac operon
   7881..7902    -  protein_bind   CAP binding site: CAP binding activates transcription in the presence of cAMP. E. coli catabolite activator protein
   7915..7954    -  CDS            lacI (fragment): lac repressor; lacI; The lac repressor binds to the lac operator to inhibit transcription in E. coli. This inhibition can be relieved by adding lactose or isopropyl-β-D-thiogalactopyranoside (IPTG).
   7976..8812    +  misc_feature   HA-R: right homology arm from the adeno-associated virus integration site (AAVS1) within intron 1 of the human PPP1R12C gene
   8847..8865    -  promoter       T7 promoter: promoter for bacteriophage T7 RNA polymerase
   8868..9015    +  CDS            lacZα (fragment): LacZα fragment of β-galactosidase; lacZ fragment
   9025..9328    +  CDS            ccdB (fragment): CcdB, a bacterial toxin that poisons DNA gyrase; ccdB; Plasmids containing the ccdB gene cannot be propagated in standard E. coli strains.
   9376..9645    +  CDS            tnpA (fragment): TN5P_ECOLX - Also known as tnp. Experimental evidence at protein level: Swiss-Prot protein existence level 1. Mediates transposition of transposon Tn5 by a 'cut and paste' mechanism. First, the monomeric transposase binds the 19 bp inverted DNA repeats flanking the transposon. Then, dimerization of the DNA- bound transposase creates a synaptic DNA complex. After nicking of the first DNA strand, excision of the transposon proceeds through a series of intermediates. The transposase then mediates the insertion of the transposon at a new site by strand transfer. The activity of the wild- type tran
   9677..10475   +  CDS            NeoR/KanR (fragment): aminoglycoside phosphotransferase from Tn5; aph(3')-II (or nptII); confers resistance to neomycin, kanamycin, and G418 (Geneticin®)
  10496..10546   -  misc_feature   bom (fragment): basis of mobility region from pBR322
  10573..10632   +  promoter       AmpR promoter (fragment): bla
  10725..11585   -  CDS            AmpR: β-lactamase; bla; confers resistance to ampicillin, carbenicillin, and related antibiotics
  11586..11638   -  promoter       AmpR promoter (fragment): bla
  11709..12297   +  rep_origin     ori: high-copy-number ColE1/pMB1/pBR322/pUC origin of replication
  12480..12572   +  CDS            lacI (fragment): lac repressor; lacI; The lac repressor binds to the lac operator to inhibit transcription in E. coli. This inhibition can be relieved by adding lactose or isopropyl-β-D-thiogalactopyranoside (IPTG).
  12585..12606   +  protein_bind   CAP binding site: CAP binding activates transcription in the presence of cAMP. E. coli catabolite activator protein
  12621..12651   +  promoter       lac promoter: promoter for the E. coli lac operon
  12655..12677   +  protein_bind   lac operator (fragment): The lac repressor binds to the lac operator to inhibit transcription in E. coli. This inhibition can be relieved by adding lactose or isopropyl-β-D-thiogalactopyranoside (IPTG). lac repressor encoded by lacI
  12720..12738   +  promoter       T3 promoter: promoter for bacteriophage T3 RNA polymerase
