[The description below was written by a language model from this plasmid's Addgene catalogue record and pLannotate feature annotations shown in this document.]
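Description:
AAVS1-Neo-CAG-Flpe-ERT2 is a homology-directed repair donor plasmid of about 12.7 kb, designed to place a tamoxifen-regulated Flp recombinase at the human AAVS1 safe-harbour locus in intron 1 of PPP1R12C. It is propagated in E. coli on a high-copy ColE1/pUC-type origin with ampicillin resistance. The backbone outside the homology arms also carries remnants of earlier cloning vectors: lac promoter/operator elements, T7 and T3 promoters, and fragments of lacZα, ccdB, a Tn5 transposase and a second NeoR/KanR. The record assigns these no role in the design.

The payload sits between left and right AAVS1 homology arms of roughly 800 bp each. Immediately after the left arm, a splice acceptor precedes a promoterless neomycin phosphotransferase gene with a bGH polyadenylation signal. This is a gene-trap arrangement in which G418 resistance should depend on splicing into the endogenous PPP1R12C transcript, which favours recovery of correctly targeted clones. Downstream, a CAG promoter (CMV enhancer, chicken β-actin promoter and chimeric intron) drives a mammalian-codon-optimized Flpe, annotated as nuclear-targeted FLPo, fused at its C terminus to ERT2, the mutated estrogen receptor ligand-binding domain. The fusion replaced the hrGFP of a parental donor. It is followed by a WPRE, which enhances transcript expression, and by hGH and rabbit β-globin polyadenylation signals.

ERT2 fusions are held inactive until 4-hydroxytamoxifen is supplied, so recombination at FRT sites becomes drug-inducible. The associated publication concerns human stem cell lines with inducible gene knockout made using CRISPR/Cas9. This fits use of the donor with a site-specific nuclease, which the record does not specify, to create lines in which FRT-flanked sequences can be excised on demand.
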