Addgene plasmid #68460: AAVS1-Neo-CAG-Flpe-ERT2
Purpose: AAVS1 targeting donor plasmid with Flpe-ERT2 expression cassette and Neo selection gene
Depositing lab: Su-Chun Zhang. Depositing organization: University of Wisconsin, Madison. Publication: Engineering Human Stem Cell Lines with Inducible Gene Knockout using CRISPR/Cas9. Chen Y, Cao J, Xiong M, Petersen AJ, Dong Y, Tao Y, Huang CT, Du Z, Zhang SC. Cell Stem Cell. 2015 Jul 1. pii: S1934-5909(15)00261-1. doi: 10.1016/j.stem.2015.06.001. PubMed 26145478.
Backbone
  Vector backbone: AAVS1-CAG
  Backbone size w/o insert (bp): 8085
  Total vector size (bp): 12748
  Modifications to backbone: amplified mammalian-codon-optimized Flpe recombinase cDNA and ERT2 cDNA by PCR from pDIRE (Addgene plasmid #26745) and pCAG-FlpeERT2 (Addgene plasmid #14756), respectively. The mammalian codon-optimized Flpe fused with ERT2 was inserted into the AAVS1-neo-CAG-hrGFP to replace GFP to get the AAVS1-neo-CAG-FlpeERT2 donor plasmid.
  Vector type: Mammalian Expression, Synthetic Biology
  Selectable markers: Neomycin (select with G418)
Growth in bacteria
  Bacterial resistance: Ampicillin, 100 μg/mL
  Growth temperature: 37°C
  Growth strain: Stbl3
  Copy number: High Copy
Gene/Insert
  Gene/Insert name: mammalian-codon-optimized Flpe recombinase fused with ERT2
  Species: Synthetic
  Insert size (bp): 2243
  Promoter: CAG
  Tag / fusion protein: ERT2 (C terminal on insert)
  Cloning method: Restriction Enzyme; 5′ cloning site SalI (not destroyed); 3′ cloning site MluI (not destroyed)
  Sequencing primers: 5′ ggcttctggcgtgtgaccggc; 3′ catagcgtaaaaggagcaaca
Terms and licenses: Academic/Nonprofit Terms; Industry Terms: Not Available to Industry
How to cite: AAVS1-Neo-CAG-Flpe-ERT2 was a gift from Su-Chun Zhang (Addgene plasmid # 68460 ; http://n2t.net/addgene:68460 ; RRID:Addgene_68460)
