>Addgene plasmid #68460 | AAVS1-Neo-CAG-Flpe-ERT2 | addgene partial sequence | sequence record 122674 | BGH-rev 5'-TAGAAGGCACAGTCGAGG-3'
ACTCGTCAAGAAGGCGATAGAAGGCGATGCGCTGCGAATCGGGAGCGGCGATACCGTAAAGCACGAGGAA
GCGGTCAGCCCATTCGCCGCCAAGCTCTTCAGCAATATCACGGGTAGCCAACGCTATGTCCTGATAGCGG
TCCGCCACACCCAGCCGGCCACAGTCGATGAATCCAGAAAAGCGGCCATTTTCCACCATGATATTCGGCA
AGCAGGCATCGCCATGGGTCACGACGAGATCATCGCCGTCGGGCATGCGCGCCTTGAGCCTGGCGAACAG
TTCGGCTGGCGCGAGCCCCTGATGCTCTTCGTCCAGATCATCCTGATCGACAAGACCGGCTTCCATCCGA
GTACGTGCTCGCTCGATGCGATGTTTCGCTTGGTGGTCGAATGGGCAGGTAGCCGGATCAAGCGTATGCA
GCCGCCGCATTGCATCAGCCATGATGGATACTTTCTCGGCAGGAGCAAGGTGAGATGACAGGAGATCCTG
CCCCGGCACTTCGCCCAATAGCAGCCAGTCCCTTCCCGCTTCAGTGACAACGTCGAGCACAGCTGCGCAA
GGAACGCCCGTCGTGGCCAGCCACGATAGCCGCGCTGCCTCGTCCTGCAGTTCATTCAGGGCACCGGACA
GGTCGGTCTTGACAAAAAGAACCGGGCGCCCCTGCGCTGACAGCCGGAACACGGCGGCATCAGAGCAGCC
GATTGTCTGTTGTGCCCAGTCATAGCC
