>Addgene plasmid #68460 | AAVS1-Neo-CAG-Flpe-ERT2 | addgene partial sequence | sequence record 122677 | WPRE-R 5'-CATAGCGTAAAAGGAGCAACA-3'
AATTTTGTAATCCAGAGGTTGATTATCGATAAGCTTGATATCGAATTCACGCGTCTATCAAGCTGTGGCA
GGGAAACCCTCTGCCTCCCCCGTGATGTAATACTTTTGCAAGGAATGCGATGAAGTAGAGCCCGCAGTGG
CCAAGTGGCTTTGGTCCGTCTCCTCCACGGATGCCCCTCCACGGCTAGTGGGCGCATGTAGGCGGTGGGC
GTCCGCCGCCTCCAGCAGCAGGTCATAGAGGGGCACCACGTTCTTGCACTTCATGCTGTACAGATGCTCC
ATGCCTTTGTTACTCATGTGCCTGATGTGGGAGAGGATGAGGAGGAGCTGGGCCAGCCGCTGGTGCTGCT
GCTGCAGGGTCAGGCCTGCCTTGGCCATCAGGTGGATCAAAGTGTCTGTGATCTTGTCCAGGACTCGGTG
GATATGGTCCTTCTCTTCCAGAGACTTCAGGGTGCTGGACAGAAATGTGTACACTCCAGAATTAAGCAAA
ATAATAGATTTGAGGCACACAAACTCCTCTCCCTGCAGATTCATCATGCGGAACCGAGATGATGTAGCCA
GCAGCATGTCGAAGATCTCCACCATGCCCTCTACACATTTTCCCTGGTTCCTGTCCAAGAGCAAGTTAGG
AGCAAACAGTAGCTTCACTGGGTGCTCCATGGAGCGCCAGACGAGACCAATCATCAGGATCTCTAGCCAG
GCACATTCTA
